Addgene plasmid #131242: pcDNA3.1-N-Myc_WT USP7
Purpose: Mammalian expression of N-terminally Myc-tagged USP7
Depositing lab: Roger Woodgate. Depositing organization: National Institute of Child Health and Human Development (NICHD). Publication: DNA Polymerase iota Interacts with Both the TRAF-like and UBL1-2 Domains of USP7. Ashton NW, Valles GJ, Jaiswal N, Bezsonova I, Woodgate R. J Mol Biol. 2021 Jan 22;433(2):166733. doi: 10.1016/j.jmb.2020.166733. Epub 2020 Dec 3. PubMed 33279577.
Backbone
  Vector backbone: pcDNA3.1+/N-Myc
  Backbone manufacturer: Genscript
  Backbone size w/o insert (bp): 5435
  Total vector size (bp): 8756
  Vector type: Mammalian Expression
  Selectable markers: Neomycin (select with G418)
Growth in bacteria
  Bacterial resistance: Ampicillin, 100 μg/mL
  Growth temperature: 37°C
  Growth strain: DH5alpha
  Copy number: High Copy
Gene/Insert
  Gene/Insert name: Ubiquitin carboxyl-terminal hydrolase 7 (alt name: Ubiquitin-specific-processing protease 7)
  Species: H. sapiens (human)
  Insert size (bp): 3321
  Entrez Gene: USP7 (a.k.a. C16DELp13.2, DEL16P13.2, HAFOUS, HAUSP, TEF1)
  Promoter: CMV enhancer + CMV promoter
  Tag / fusion protein: Myc (N terminal on backbone)
  Cloning method: Restriction Enzyme; 5′ cloning site KpnI (not destroyed); 3′ cloning site BamHI (not destroyed)
  Sequencing primers: 5′ TAATACGACTCACTATAGGG; 3′ TAGAAGGCACAGTCGAGG
Terms and licenses: Academic/Nonprofit Terms; Industry Terms: Not Available to Industry
How to cite: pcDNA3.1-N-Myc_WT USP7 was a gift from Roger Woodgate (Addgene plasmid # 131242 ; http://n2t.net/addgene:131242 ; RRID:Addgene_131242)
