[The description below was written by a language model from this plasmid's Addgene catalogue record and pLannotate feature annotations shown in this document.]
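Description:
pcDNA3.1-N-Myc_WT USP7 is a mammalian expression plasmid of 8,756 bp built on the commercial pcDNA3.1+/N-Myc backbone. It carries the wild-type human USP7 coding sequence (ubiquitin carboxyl-terminal hydrolase 7, also known as HAUSP), a deubiquitinating enzyme. The roughly 3.3 kb insert was cloned between KpnI and BamHI sites, both retained, in frame with a Myc epitope supplied by the backbone. The protein is therefore made with an N-terminal Myc tag. The annotation tool labels this tag as a fragment of a 3xMyc element, and its short span is consistent with a single Myc epitope. Transcription is driven by the human cytomegalovirus immediate early enhancer and promoter and terminated by the bovine growth hormone polyadenylation signal. A T7 promoter sits between the CMV promoter and the tag, which in this backbone family permits in vitro transcription and provides a sequencing primer site.

The plasmid is propagated in E. coli through a high-copy ColE1/pUC-type origin with ampicillin selection from the β-lactamase gene, and an f1 origin is also present. For mammalian cells, a separate cassette places the neomycin phosphotransferase gene under the SV40 early promoter with an SV40 polyadenylation signal, allowing G418 selection of stable transfectants. Several small annotated fragments (HIV-1 LTR, ble, lacI, bom and lac promoter/operator elements) appear to be backbone remnants or short sequence matches rather than functional payload.

The construct is intended for transient or stable expression of Myc-tagged USP7 in mammalian cells, so the protein can be detected or immunoprecipitated through the epitope. The associated publication concerns the interaction of DNA polymerase iota with the TRAF-like and UBL1-2 domains of USP7, which suggests use in protein interaction studies.
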