Features (pLannotate 1.2.2; 21 found; start..end, strand, type, name):
     28..80      -  misc_feature   bom (fragment): basis of mobility region from pBR322
    235..614     +  enhancer       CMV enhancer: human cytomegalovirus immediate early enhancer
    615..818     +  promoter       CMV promoter: human cytomegalovirus (CMV) immediate early promoter
    814..847     +  LTR            5' LTR (truncated) (fragment): truncated 5' long terminal repeat (LTR) from HIV-1
    863..881     +  promoter       T7 promoter: promoter for bacteriophage T7 RNA polymerase
    926..956     +  CDS            3xMyc (fragment): 3 tandem Myc epitope tags
    962..4267    +  CDS            USP7: UBP7_HUMAN - Also known as HAUSP. Experimental evidence at protein level: Swiss-Prot protein existence level 1. (Microbial infection) Contributes to the overall stabilization and trans-activation capability of the herpesvirus 1 trans-acting transcriptional protein ICP0/VMW110 during HSV-1 infection. From Homo sapiens (Human).
   4353..4577    +  polyA_signal   bGH poly(A) signal: bovine growth hormone polyadenylation signal
   4581..4602    +  promoter       SV40 promoter (fragment): SV40 enhancer and early promoter
   4623..5051    +  rep_origin     f1 ori (sequence partly withheld): f1 bacteriophage origin of replication; arrow indicates direction of (+) strand synthesis
   5065..5394    +  promoter       SV40 promoter: SV40 enhancer and early promoter
   5461..6252    +  CDS            neo: KKA2_KLEPN - Also known as kan, nptII. Experimental evidence at protein level: Swiss-Prot protein existence level 1. Resistance to kanamycin, neomycin, paromomycin, ribostamycin, butirosin and gentamicin B. From Klebsiella pneumoniae.
   6276..6434    +  CDS            ble (fragment): BLE_KLEPN - Experimental evidence at protein level: Swiss-Prot protein existence level 1. Binding protein with a strong affinity to the bleomycin family of antibiotics. Binds to CL990; an antimitotic-antibiotic compound. From Klebsiella pneumoniae.
   6429..6550    +  polyA_signal   SV40 poly(A) signal: SV40 polyadenylation signal
   6623..6639    -  protein_bind   lac operator: The lac repressor binds to the lac operator to inhibit transcription in E. coli. This inhibition can be relieved by adding lactose or isopropyl-β-D-thiogalactopyranoside (IPTG). lac repressor encoded by lacI
   6647..6677    -  promoter       lac promoter: promoter for the E. coli lac operon
   6692..6713    -  protein_bind   CAP binding site: CAP binding activates transcription in the presence of cAMP. E. coli catabolite activator protein
   6726..6818    -  CDS            lacI (fragment): lac repressor; lacI; The lac repressor binds to the lac operator to inhibit transcription in E. coli. This inhibition can be relieved by adding lactose or isopropyl-β-D-thiogalactopyranoside (IPTG).
   7001..7589    -  rep_origin     ori: high-copy-number ColE1/pMB1/pBR322/pUC origin of replication
   7760..8620    -  CDS            AmpR: β-lactamase; bla; confers resistance to ampicillin, carbenicillin, and related antibiotics
   8621..8725    -  promoter       AmpR promoter: bla
>Addgene plasmid #131242 | pcDNA3.1-N-Myc_WT USP7 | addgene full sequence | sequence record 267659 | Addgene NGS Result
GACGGATCGGGAGATCTCCCGATCCCCTATGGTGCACTCTCAGTACAATCTGCTCTGATGCCGCATAGTT
AAGCCAGTATCTGCTCCCTGCTTGTGTGTTGGAGGTCGCTGAGTAGTGCGCGAGCAAAATTTAAGCTACA
ACAAGGCAAGGCTTGACCGACAATTGCATGAAGAATCTGCTTAGGGTTAGGCGTTTTGCGCTGCTTCGCG
ATGTACGGGCCAGATATACGCGTTGACATTGATTATTGACTAGTTATTAATAGTAATCAATTACGGGGTC
ATTAGTTCATAGCCCATATATGGAGTTCCGCGTTACATAACTTACGGTAAATGGCCCGCCTGGCTGACCG
CCCAACGACCCCCGCCCATTGACGTCAATAATGACGTATGTTCCCATAGTAACGCCAATAGGGACTTTCC
ATTGACGTCAATGGGTGGAGTATTTACGGTAAACTGCCCACTTGGCAGTACATCAAGTGTATCATATGCC
AAGTACGCCCCCTATTGACGTCAATGACGGTAAATGGCCCGCCTGGCATTATGCCCAGTACATGACCTTA
TGGGACTTTCCTACTTGGCAGTACATCTACGTATTAGTCATCGCTATTACCATGGTGATGCGGTTTTGGC
AGTACATCAATGGGCGTGGATAGCGGTTTGACTCACGGGGATTTCCAAGTCTCCACCCCATTGACGTCAA
TGGGAGTTTGTTTTGGCACCAAAATCAACGGGACTTTCCAAAATGTCGTAACAACTCCGCCCCATTGACG
CAAATGGGCGGTAGGCGTGTACGGTGGGAGGTCTATATAAGCAGAGCTCTCTGGCTAACTAGAGAACCCA
CTGCTTACTGGCTTATCGAAATTAATACGACTCACTATAGGGAGACCCAAGCTGGCTAGCGTTTAAACTT
AAGCTTGCCACCATGGAGCAGAAACTCATCTCTGAAGAGGATCTGGGTACCATGAACCACCAGCAGCAGC
AGCAGCAGCAGAAAGCGGGCGAGCAGCAGTTGAGCGAGCCCGAGGACATGGAGATGGAAGCGGGAGATAC
AGATGACCCACCAAGAATTACTCAGAACCCTGTGATCAATGGGAATGTGGCCCTGAGTGATGGACACAAC
ACCGCGGAGGAGGACATGGAGGATGACACCAGTTGGCGCTCCGAGGCAACCTTTCAGTTCACTGTGGAGC
GCTTCAGCAGACTGAGTGAGTCGGTCCTTAGCCCTCCGTGTTTTGTGCGAAATCTGCCATGGAAGATTAT
GGTGATGCCACGCTTTTATCCAGACAGACCACACCAAAAAAGCGTAGGATTCTTTCTCCAGTGCAATGCT
GAATCTGATTCCACGTCATGGTCTTGCCATGCACAAGCAGTGCTGAAGATAATAAATTACAGAGATGATG
AAAAGTCGTTCAGTCGTCGTATTAGTCATTTGTTCTTCCATAAAGAAAATGATTGGGGATTTTCCAATTT
TATGGCCTGGAGTGAAGTGACCGATCCTGAGAAAGGATTTATCGATGATGACAAAGTTACCTTTGAAGTC
TTTGTACAGGCGGATGCTCCCCATGGAGTTGCGTGGGATTCAAAGAAGCACACCGGTTACGTCGGCTTAA
AGAATCAGGGAGCGACTTGTTACATGAACAGCCTGCTACAGACGTTATTTTTCACGAATCAGCTACGAAA
GGCTGTGTACATGATGCCAACCGAGGGGGATGATTCGTCTAAAAGCGTCCCTTTAGCATTACAAAGAGTG
TTCTATGAATTACAGCATAGTGATAAACCTGTAGGAACAAAAAAGTTAACAAAGTCATTTGGGTGGGAAA
CTTTAGATAGCTTCATGCAACATGATGTTCAGGAGCTTTGTCGAGTGTTGCTCGATAATGTGGAAAATAA
GATGAAAGGCACCTGTGTAGAGGGCACCATACCCAAATTATTCCGCGGCAAAATGGTGTCCTATATCCAG
TGTAAAGAAGTAGACTATCGGTCTGATAGAAGAGAAGATTATTATGATATCCAGCTAAGTATCAAAGGAA
AGAAAAATATATTTGAATCATTTGTGGATTATGTGGCAGTAGAACAGCTCGATGGGGACAATAAATACGA
CGCTGGGGAACATGGCTTACAGGAAGCAGAGAAAGGTGTGAAATTCCTAACATTGCCACCAGTGTTACAT
CTACAACTGATGAGATTTATGTATGACCCTCAGACGGACCAAAATATCAAGATCAATGATAGGTTTGAAT
TCCCAGAGCAGTTACCACTTGATGAATTTTTGCAAAAAACAGATCCTAAGGACCCTGCAAATTATATTCT
TCATGCAGTCCTGGTTCATAGTGGAGATAATCATGGTGGACATTATGTGGTTTATCTAAACCCCAAAGGG
GATGGCAAATGGTGTAAATTTGATGACGACGTGGTGTCAAGGTGTACTAAAGAGGAAGCAATTGAGCACA
ATTATGGGGGTCACGATGACGACCTGTCTGTTCGACACTGCACTAATGCTTACATGTTAGTCTACATCAG
GGAATCAAAACTGAGTGAAGTTTTACAGGCGGTCACCGACCATGATATTCCTCAGCAGTTGGTGGAGCGA
TTACAAGAAGAGAAAAGGATCGAGGCTCAGAAGCGGAAGGAGCGGCAGGAAGCCCATCTCTATATGCAAG
TGCAGATAGTCGCAGAGGACCAGTTTTGTGGCCACCAAGGGAATGACATGTACGATGAAGAAAAAGTGAA
ATACACTGTGTTCAAAGTATTGAAGAACTCCTCGCTTGCTGAGTTTGTTCAGAGCCTCTCTCAGACCATG
GGATTTCCACAAGATCAAATTCGATTGTGGCCCATGCAAGCAAGGAGTAATGGAACAAAACGACCAGCAA
TGTTAGATAATGAAGCCGACGGCAATAAAACAATGATTGAGCTCAGTGATAATGAAAACCCTTGGACAAT
ATTCCTGGAAACAGTTGATCCCGAGCTGGCTGCTAGTGGAGCGACCTTACCCAAGTTTGATAAAGATCAT
GATGTAATGTTATTTTTGAAGATGTATGATCCCAAAACGCGGAGCTTGAATTACTGTGGGCATATCTACA
CACCAATATCCTGTAAAATACGTGACTTGCTCCCAGTTATGTGTGACAGAGCAGGATTTATTCAAGATAC
TAGCCTTATCCTCTATGAGGAAGTTAAACCGAATTTAACAGAGAGAATTCAGGACTATGACGTGTCTCTT
GATAAAGCCCTTGATGAACTAATGGATGGTGACATCATAGTATTTCAGAAGGATGACCCTGAAAATGATA
ACAGTGAATTACCCACCGCAAAGGAGTATTTCCGAGATCTCTACCACCGCGTTGATGTCATTTTCTGTGA
TAAAACAATCCCTAATGATCCTGGATTTGTGGTTACGTTATCAAATAGAATGAATTATTTTCAGGTTGCA
AAGACAGTTGCACAGAGGCTCAACACAGATCCAATGTTGCTGCAGTTTTTCAAGTCTCAAGGTTATAGGG
ATGGCCCAGGTAATCCTCTTAGACATAATTATGAAGGTACTTTAAGAGATCTTCTACAGTTCTTCAAGCC
TAGACAACCTAAGAAACTTTACTATCAGCAGCTTAAGATGAAAATCACAGACTTTGAGAACAGGCGAAGT
TTTAAATGTATATGGTTAAACAGCCAATTTAGGGAAGAGGAAATAACACTATATCCAGACAAGCATGGGT
GTGTCCGGGACCTGTTAGAAGAATGTAAAAAGGCCGTGGAGCTTGGGGAGAAAGCATCAGGGAAACTTAG
GCTGCTAGAAATTGTAAGCTACAAAATCATTGGTGTTCATCAAGAAGATGAACTATTAGAATGTTTATCT
CCTGCAACGAGCCGGACGTTTCGAATAGAGGAAATCCCTTTGGACCAGGTGGACATAGACAAAGAGAATG
AGATGCTTGTCACAGTGGCGCATTTCCACAAAGAGGTCTTCGGAACGTTCGGAATCCCGTTTTTGCTGAG
GATACACCAGGGCGAGCATTTTCGAGAAGTGATGAAGCGAATCCAGAGCCTGCTGGACATCCAGGAGAAG
GAGTTTGAGAAGTTTAAATTTGCAATTGTAATGATGGGCCGACACCAGTACATAAATGAAGACGAGTATG
AAGTAAATTTGAAAGACTTTGAGCCACAGCCCGGTAATATGTCTCATCCTCGGCCTTGGCTAGGGCTCGA
CCACTTCAACAAAGCCCCAAAGAGGAGTCGCTACACTTACCTTGAAAAGGCCATTAAAATCCATAACTGA
GGATCCGAATTCTGCAGATATCCAGCACAGTGGCGGCCGCTCGAGTCTAGAGGGCCCGTTTAAACCCGCT
GATCAGCCTCGACTGTGCCTTCTAGTTGCCAGCCATCTGTTGTTTGCCCCTCCCCCGTGCCTTCCTTGAC
CCTGGAAGGTGCCACTCCCACTGTCCTTTCCTAATAAAATGAGGAAATTGCATCGCATTGTCTGAGTAGG
TGTCATTCTATTCTGGGGGGTGGGGTGGGGCAGGACAGCAAGGGGGAGGATTGGGAAGACAATAGCAGGC
ATGCTGGGGATGCGGTGGGCTCTATGGCTTCTGAGGCGGAAAGAACCAGCTGGGGCTCTAGGGGGTATCC
CC
[124 nt withheld, positions 4623-4746]
C
[91 nt withheld, positions 4748-4838]
A
[49 nt withheld, positions 4840-4888]
CCTTTGACGTTGGAGTCCACGTTCTTT
[37 nt withheld, positions 4916-4952]
ACCCTATCTCGGTCTATTCTTTTGATTTATAAGGGATTTTGCCGATTTCGGCCTATTGGTTAAAAAATGA
GCTGATTTAACAAAAATTTAACGCGAATTAATTCTGTGGAATGTGTGTCAGTTAGGGTGTGGAAAGTCCC
CAGGCTCCCCAGCAGGCAGAAGTATGCAAAGCATGCATCTCAATTAGTCAGCAACCAGGTGTGGAAAGTC
CCCAGGCTCCCCAGCAGGCAGAAGTATGCAAAGCATGCATCTCAATTAGTCAGCAACCATAGTCCCGCCC
CTAACTCCGCCCATCCCGCCCCTAACTCCGCCCAGTTCCGCCCATTCTCCGCCCCATGGCTGACTAATTT
TTTTTATTTATGCAGAGGCCGAGGCCGCCTCTGCCTCTGAGCTATTCCAGAAGTAGTGAGGAGGCTTTTT
TGGAGGCCTAGGCTTTTGCAAAAAGCTCCCGGGAGCTTGTATATCCATTTTCGGATCTGATCAAGAGACA
GGATGAGGATCGTTTCGCATGATTGAACAAGATGGATTGCACGCAGGTTCTCCGGCCGCTTGGGTGGAGA
GGCTATTCGGCTATGACTGGGCACAACAGACAATCGGCTGCTCTGATGCCGCCGTGTTCCGGCTGTCAGC
GCAGGGGCGCCCGGTTCTTTTTGTCAAGACCGACCTGTCCGGTGCCCTGAATGAACTGCAGGACGAGGCA
GCGCGGCTATCGTGGCTGGCCACGACGGGCGTTCCTTGCGCAGCTGTGCTCGACGTTGTCACTGAAGCGG
GAAGGGACTGGCTGCTATTGGGCGAAGTGCCGGGGCAGGATCTCCTGTCATCTCACCTTGCTCCTGCCGA
GAAAGTATCCATCATGGCTGATGCAATGCGGCGGCTGCATACGCTTGATCCGGCTACCTGCCCATTCGAC
CACCAAGCGAAACATCGCATCGAGCGAGCACGTACTCGGATGGAAGCCGGTCTTGTCGATCAGGATGATC
TGGACGAAGAGCATCAGGGGCTCGCGCCAGCCGAACTGTTCGCCAGGCTCAAGGCGCGCATGCCCGACGG
CGAGGATCTCGTCGTGACCCATGGCGATGCCTGCTTGCCGAATATCATGGTGGAAAATGGCCGCTTTTCT
GGATTCATCGACTGTGGCCGGCTGGGTGTGGCGGACCGCTATCAGGACATAGCGTTGGCTACCCGTGATA
TTGCTGAAGAGCTTGGCGGCGAATGGGCTGACCGCTTCCTCGTGCTTTACGGTATCGCCGCTCCCGATTC
GCAGCGCATCGCCTTCTATCGCCTTCTTGACGAGTTCTTCTGAGCGGGACTCTGGGGTTCGAAATGACCG
ACCAAGCGACGCCCAACCTGCCATCACGAGATTTCGATTCCACCGCCGCCTTCTATGAAAGGTTGGGCTT
CGGAATCGTTTTCCGGGACGCCGGCTGGATGATCCTCCAGCGCGGGGATCTCATGCTGGAGTTCTTCGCC
CACCCCAACTTGTTTATTGCAGCTTATAATGGTTACAAATAAAGCAATAGCATCACAAATTTCACAAATA
AAGCATTTTTTTCACTGCATTCTAGTTGTGGTTTGTCCAAACTCATCAATGTATCTTATCATGTCTGTAT
ACCGTCGACCTCTAGCTAGAGCTTGGCGTAATCATGGTCATAGCTGTTTCCTGTGTGAAATTGTTATCCG
CTCACAATTCCACACAACATACGAGCCGGAAGCATAAAGTGTAAAGCCTGGGGTGCCTAATGAGTGAGCT
AACTCACATTAATTGCGTTGCGCTCACTGCCCGCTTTCCAGTCGGGAAACCTGTCGTGCCAGCTGCATTA
ATGAATCGGCCAACGCGCGGGGAGAGGCGGTTTGCGTATTGGGCGCTCTTCCGCTTCCTCGCTCACTGAC
TCGCTGCGCTCGGTCGTTCGGCTGCGGCGAGCGGTATCAGCTCACTCAAAGGCGGTAATACGGTTATCCA
CAGAATCAGGGGATAACGCAGGAAAGAACATGTGAGCAAAAGGCCAGCAAAAGGCCAGGAACCGTAAAAA
GGCCGCGTTGCTGGCGTTTTTCCATAGGCTCCGCCCCCCTGACGAGCATCACAAAAATCGACGCTCAAGT
CAGAGGTGGCGAAACCCGACAGGACTATAAAGATACCAGGCGTTTCCCCCTGGAAGCTCCCTCGTGCGCT
CTCCTGTTCCGACCCTGCCGCTTACCGGATACCTGTCCGCCTTTCTCCCTTCGGGAAGCGTGGCGCTTTC
TCATAGCTCACGCTGTAGGTATCTCAGTTCGGTGTAGGTCGTTCGCTCCAAGCTGGGCTGTGTGCACGAA
CCCCCCGTTCAGCCCGACCGCTGCGCCTTATCCGGTAACTATCGTCTTGAGTCCAACCCGGTAAGACACG
ACTTATCGCCACTGGCAGCAGCCACTGGTAACAGGATTAGCAGAGCGAGGTATGTAGGCGGTGCTACAGA
GTTCTTGAAGTGGTGGCCTAACTACGGCTACACTAGAAGAACAGTATTTGGTATCTGCGCTCTGCTGAAG
CCAGTTACCTTCGGAAAAAGAGTTGGTAGCTCTTGATCCGGCAAACAAACCACCGCTGGTAGCGGTGGTT
TTTTTGTTTGCAAGCAGCAGATTACGCGCAGAAAAAAAGGATCTCAAGAAGATCCTTTGATCTTTTCTAC
GGGGTCTGACGCTCAGTGGAACGAAAACTCACGTTAAGGGATTTTGGTCATGAGATTATCAAAAAGGATC
TTCACCTAGATCCTTTTAAATTAAAAATGAAGTTTTAAATCAATCTAAAGTATATATGAGTAAACTTGGT
CTGACAGTTACCAATGCTTAATCAGTGAGGCACCTATCTCAGCGATCTGTCTATTTCGTTCATCCATAGT
TGCCTGACTCCCCGTCGTGTAGATAACTACGATACGGGAGGGCTTACCATCTGGCCCCAGTGCTGCAATG
ATACCGCGAGACCCACGCTCACCGGCTCCAGATTTATCAGCAATAAACCAGCCAGCCGGAAGGGCCGAGC
GCAGAAGTGGTCCTGCAACTTTATCCGCCTCCATCCAGTCTATTAATTGTTGCCGGGAAGCTAGAGTAAG
TAGTTCGCCAGTTAATAGTTTGCGCAACGTTGTTGCCATTGCTACAGGCATCGTGGTGTCACGCTCGTCG
TTTGGTATGGCTTCATTCAGCTCCGGTTCCCAACGATCAAGGCGAGTTACATGATCCCCCATGTTGTGCA
AAAAAGCGGTTAGCTCCTTCGGTCCTCCGATCGTTGTCAGAAGTAAGTTGGCCGCAGTGTTATCACTCAT
GGTTATGGCAGCACTGCATAATTCTCTTACTGTCATGCCATCCGTAAGATGCTTTTCTGTGACTGGTGAG
TACTCAACCAAGTCATTCTGAGAATAGTGTATGCGGCGACCGAGTTGCTCTTGCCCGGCGTCAATACGGG
ATAATACCGCGCCACATAGCAGAACTTTAAAAGTGCTCATCATTGGAAAACGTTCTTCGGGGCGAAAACT
CTCAAGGATCTTACCGCTGTTGAGATCCAGTTCGATGTAACCCACTCGTGCACCCAACTGATCTTCAGCA
TCTTTTACTTTCACCAGCGTTTCTGGGTGAGCAAAAACAGGAAGGCAAAATGCCGCAAAAAAGGGAATAA
GGGCGACACGGAAATGTTGAATACTCATACTCTTCCTTTTTCAATATTATTGAAGCATTTATCAGGGTTA
TTGTCTCATGAGCGGATACATATTTGAATGTATTTAGAAAAATAAACAAATAGGGGTTCCGCGCACATTT
CCCCGAAAAGTGCCACCTGACGTC
